>Addgene plasmid #203175 | pKG-GW2-MaUPPS-B | addgene full sequence | sequence record 400044 | Addgene NGS Result
GGATCCGGTAGAATCATTTTGAATAAAAAACACGCTTTTTCAGTTCGAGTTTATCATTATCAATACTGCC
ATTTCAAAGAATACGTAAATAATTAATAGTAGTGATTTTCCTAACTTTATTTAGTCAAAAAATTAGCCTT
TTAATTCTGCTGTAACCCGTACATGCCCAAAATAGGGGGCGGGTTACACAGAATATATAACATCGTAGGT
GTCTGGGTGAACAGTTTATTCCTGGCATCCACTAAATATAATGGAGCCCGCTTTTTAAGCTGGCATCCAG
AAAAAAAAAGAATCCCAGCACCAAAATATTGTTTTCTTCACCAACCATCAGTTCATAGGTCCATTCTCTT
AGCGCAACTACAGAGAACAGGGGCACAAACAGGCAAAAAACGGGCACAACCTCAATGGAGTGATGCAACC
TGCCTGGAGTAAATGATGACACAAGGCAATTGACCCACGCATGTATCTATCTCATTTTCTTACACCTTCT
ATTACCTTCTGCTCTCTCTGATTTGGAAAAAGCTGAAAAAAAAGGTTGAAACCAGTTCCCTGAAATTATT
CCCCTACTTGACTAATAAGTATATAAAGACGGTAGGTATTGATTGTAATTCTGTAAATCTATTTCTTAAA
CTTCTTAAATTCTACTTTTATAGTTAGTCTTTTTTTTAGTTTTAAAACACCAAGAACTTAGTTTCGAATA
AACACACATAAACAGAATTATCACAAGTTTGTACAAAAAAGCAGGCTCCGAATTCGCCCTTCATATGGAC
CTATTAAGCTTCGGCCATCCGCTTTATGAAAGGTTTCTAGCATGGCAGATAACCCGTAGCACCACTAAGA
CGCCCGCCCACGTAGCAATAATTCTAAAGGAGACTGATCTATTGGAACCCAAGGGTATGGAGAAACTTTT
ATCAGCTTTGCTAATCTTCAAGAGATATAACGTGGAACTTGTATCAATTTACGTCGATATACTAAAAGCC
GAGCAACCTTTGAAAACCGAACTTGCGAGCACACTAGGAACTAGCATTGAGGAGATCTTCACCTGCCTGA
GTAGCGAGACGGGGTACAAAATTCACGGTCTAGAGGGTGAGGTAAAGAGTTCTCGTCAAGGTAAAGATTT
CTTCGTGTATGTCAGTCTTGGCTTCGGGGGCCGTGGTGAGATAACCCGTGCGGTACTATCAATCCTAGAG
GAGGTGAAGACGGGCAGTGTCAGTCCTGAGGAGGTGGACGAGAAGATGTTGGAGTCCCACCTACTGGTAA
AACATGAACCGGATATAATGATTAGATCAGGTGGACAAAAGCTTAGCGATTTCCTGGTCTGGCAGAGTGT
ATATTCAGAACTATACTTTACGGATGTGAATTGGAAGGATGTAAGGAGAATAGACCTACTACGTGTTATT
CGTGATTTCCAAAAAAGGCAAAGAAGGTATGGGAAGTGAGGTACCAAGGGCGAATTCGACCCAGCTTTCT
TGTACAAAGTGGTGATTCGACTTGGTTGAACACGTTGCCAAGGCTTAAGTGAATTTACTTTAAATCTTGC
ATTTAAATAAATTTTCTTTTTATAGCTTTATGACTTAGTTTCAATTTATATACTATTTTAATGACATTTT
CGATTCGGATCCGTGCATTAATGAATCGGCCAACGCGCGGGGAGAGGCGGTTTGCGTATTGGGCGCTCTT
CCGCTTCCTCGCTCACTGACTCGCTGCGCTCGGTCGTTCGGCTGCGGCGAGCGGTATCAGCTCACTCAAA
GGCGGTAATACGGTTATCCACAGAATCAGGGGATAACGCAGGAAAGAACATGTGAGCAAAAGGCCAGCAA
AAGGCCAGGAACCGTAAAAAGGCCGCGTTGCTGGCGTTTTTCCATAGGCTCCGCCCCCCTGACGAGCATC
ACAAAAATCGACGCTCAAGTCAGAGGTGGCGAAACCCGACAGGACTATAAAGATACCAGGCGTTTCCCCC
TGGAAGCTCCCTCGTGCGCTCTCCTGTTCCGACCCTGCCGCTTACCGGATACCTGTCCGCCTTTCTCCCT
TCGGGAAGCGTGGCGCTTTCTCATAGCTCACGCTGTAGGTATCTCAGTTCGGTGTAGGTCGTTCGCTCCA
AGCTGGGCTGTGTGCACGAACCCCCCGTTCAGCCCGACCGCTGCGCCTTATCCGGTAACTATCGTCTTGA
GTCCAACCCGGTAAGACACGACTTATCGCCACTGGCAGCAGCCACTGGTAACAGGATTAGCAGAGCGAGG
TATGTAGGCGGTGCTACAGAGTTCTTGAAGTGGTGGCCTAACTACGGCTACACTAGAAGAACAGTATTTG
GTATCTGCGCTCTGCTGAAGCCAGTTACCTTCGGAAAAAGAGTTGGTAGCTCTTGATCCGGCAAACAAAC
CACCGCTGGTAGCGGTGGTTTTTTTGTTTGCAAGCAGCAGATTACGCGCAGAAAAAAAGGATCTCAAGAA
GATCCTTTGATCTTTTCTACGGGGTCTGACGCTCAGTGGAACGAAAACTCACGTTAAGGGATTTTGGTCA
TGAGATTATCAAAAAGGATCTTCACCTAGATCCTTTTAAATTAAAAATGAAGTTTTAAATCAATCTAAAG
TATATATGAGTAAACTTGGTCTGACAGTTACCAATGCTTAATCAGTGAGGCACCTATCTCAGCGATCTGT
CTATTTCGTTCATCCATAGTTGCCTGACTCCCCGTCGTGTAGATAACTACGATACGGGAGGGCTTACCAT
CTGGCCCCAGTGCTGCAATGATACCGCGAGACCCACGCTCACCGGCTCCAGATTTATCAGCAATAAACCA
GCCAGCCGGAAGGGCCGAGCGCAGAAGTGGTCCTGCAACTTTATCCGCCTCCATCCAGTCTATTAATTGT
TGCCGGGAAGCTAGAGTAAGTAGTTCGCCAGTTAATAGTTTGCGCAACGTTGTTGCCATTGCTACAGGCA
TCGTGGTGTCACGCTCGTCGTTTGGTATGGCTTCATTCAGCTCCGGTTCCCAACGATCAAGGCGAGTTAC
ATGATCCCCCATGTTGTGCAAAAAAGCGGTTAGCTCCTTCGGTCCTCCGATCGTTGTCAGAAGTAAGTTG
GCCGCAGTGTTATCACTCATGGTTATGGCAGCACTGCATAATTCTCTTACTGTCATGCCATCCGTAAGAT
GCTTTTCTGTGACTGGTGAGTACTCAACCAAGTCATTCTGAGAATAGTGTATGCGGCGACCGAGTTGCTC
TTGCCCGGCGTCAATACGGGATAATACCGCGCCACATAGCAGAACTTTAAAAGTGCTCATCATTGGAAAA
CGTTCTTCGGGGCGAAAACTCTCAAGGATCTTACCGCTGTTGAGATCCAGTTCGATGTAACCCACTCGTG
CACCCAACTGATCTTCAGCATCTTTTACTTTCACCAGCGTTTCTGGGTGAGCAAAAACAGGAAGGCAAAA
TGCCGCAAAAAAGGGAATAAGGGCGACACGGAAATGTTGAATACTCATACTCTTCCTTTTTCAATATTAT
TGAAGCATTTATCAGGGTTATTGTCTCATGAGCGGATACATATTTGAATGTATTTAGAAAAATAAACAAA
TAGGGGTTCCGCGCACATTTCCCCGAAAAGTGCCACCTGACGTCTAAGAAACCATTATTATCATGACATT
AACCTATAAAAATAGGCGTATCACGAGGCCCTTTCGTCTCGCGCGTTTCGGTGATGACGGTGAAAACCTC
TGACACATGCAGCTCCCGGAGACGGTCACAGCTTGTCTGTAAGCGGATGCCGGGAGCAGACAAGCCCGTC
AGGGCGCGTCAGCGGGTGTTGGCGGGTGTCGGGGCTGGCTTAACTATGCGGCATCAGAGCAGATTGTACT
GAGAGTGCACCATACTAGAAAGTATAGGAACTTCAGAGCGCTTTTGAAAACCAAAAGCGCTCTGAAGACG
CACTTTCAAAAAACCAAAAACGCACCGGACTGTAACGAGCTACTAAAATATTGCGAATACCGCTTCCACA
AACATTGCTCAAAAGTATCTCTTTGCTATATATCTCTGTGCTATATCCCTATATAACCTACCCATCCACC
TTTCGCTCCTTGAACTTGCATCTAAACTCGACCTCTACATTTTTTATGTTTATCTCTAGTATTACTCTTT
AGACAAAAAAATTGTAGTAAGAACTATTCATAGAGTGAATCGAAAACAATACGAAAATGTAAACATTTCC
TATACGTAGTATATAGAGACAAAATAGAAGAAACCGTTCATAATTTTCTGACCAATGAAGAATCATCAAC
GCTATCACTTTCTGTTCACAAAGTATGCGCAATCCACATCGGTATAGAATATAATCGGGGATGCCTTTAT
CTTGAAAAAATGCACCCGCAGCTTCGCTAGTAATCAGTAAACGCGGGAAGTGGAGTCAGGCTTTTTTTAT
GGAAGAGAAAATAGACACCAAAGTAGCCTTCTTCTAACCTTAACGGACCTACAGTGCAAAAAGTTATCAA
GAGACTGCATTATAGAGCGCACAAAGGAGAAAAAAAGTAATCTAAGATGCTTTGTTAGAAAAATAGCGCT
CTCGGGATGCATTTTTGTAGAACAAAAAAGAAGTATAGATTCTTTGTTGGTAAAATAGCGCTCTCGCGTT
GCATTTCTGTTCTGTAAAAATGCAGCTCAGATTCTTTGTTTGAAAAATTAGCGCTCTCGCGTTGCATTTT
TGTTTTACAAAAATGAAGCACAGATTCTTCGTTGGTAAAATAGCGCTTTCGCGTTGCATTTCTGTTCTGT
AAAAATGCAGCTCAGATTCTTTGTTTGAAAAATTAGCGCTCTCGCGTTGCATTTTTGTTCTACAAAATGA
AGCACAGATGCTTCGTTAACTGTGGGAATACTCAGGTATCGTAAGATGCAAGAGTTCGAATCTCTTAGCA
ACCATTATTTTTTTCCTCAACATAACGAGAACACACAGGGGCGCTATCGCACAGAATCAAATTCGATGAC
TGGAAATTTTTTGTTAATTTCAGAGGTCGCCTGACGCATATACCTTTTTCAACTGAAAAATTGGGAGAAA
AAGGAAAGGTGAGAGCGCCGGAACCGGCTTTTCATATAGAATAGAGAAGCGTTCATGACTAAATGCTTGC
ATCACAATACTTGAAGTTGACAATATTATTTAAGGACCTATTGTTTTTTCCAATAGGTGGTTAGCAATCG
TCTTACTTTCTAACTTTTCTTACCTTTTACATTTCAGCAATATATATATATATTTCAAGGATATACCATT
CTAATGTCTGCCCCTAAGAAGATCGTCGTTTTGCCAGGTGACCATAATATACTAGTAACGTAAATACTAG
TTAGTAGATGATAGTTGATTTTTATTCCAACACTAAGAAATAATTTCGCCATTTCTTGAATGTATTTAAA
GATATTTAATGCTATAATAGACATTTAAATCCAATTCTTCCAACATACAATGGGAGTTTGGCCGAGTGGT
TTAAGGCGTCAGATTTAGGTGGATTTAACCTCTAAAATCTCTGATATCTTCGGATGCAAGGGTTCGAATC
CCTTAGCTCTCATTATTTTTTGCTTTTTCTCTTGAGGTCACATGATCGCAAAATGGCAAATGGCACGTGA
AGCTGTCGATATTGGGGAACTGTGGTGGTTGGCAAATGACTAATTAAGTTAGTCAAGGCGCCATCCTCAT
GAAAACTGTGTAACATAATAACCGAAGTGTCGAAAAGGTGGCACCTTGTCCAATTGAACACGCTCGATGA
AAAAATAAGATATATATAAGGTTAAGTAAAGCGTCTGTTAGAAAGGAAGTTTTTCCTTTTTCTTGCTCTC
TTGTCTTTTCATCTACTATTTCCTTCGTGTAATACAGGGTCGTCAGATACATAGATACAATTCTATTACC
CCCATCCATACAATGCCATCTCATTTCGATACTGTTCAACTACACGCCGGCCAAGAGAACCCTGGTGACA
ATGCTCACAGATCCAGAGCTGTACCAATTTACGCCACCACTTCTTATGTTTTCGAAAACTCTAAGCATGG
TTCGCAATTGTTTGGTCTAGAAGTTCCAGGTTACGTCTATTCCCGTTTCCAAAACCCAACCAGTAATGTT
TTGGAAGAAAGAATTGCTGCTTTAGAAGGTGGTGCTGCTGCTTTGGCTGTTTCCTCCGGTCAAGCCGCTC
AAACCCTTGCCATCCAAGGTTTGGCACACACTGGTGACAACATCGTTTCCACTTCTTACTTATACGGTGG
TACTTATAACCAGTTCAAAATCTCGTTCAAAAGATTTGGTATCGAGGCTAGATTTGTTGAAGGTGACAAT
CCAGAAGAATTCGAAAAGGTCTTTGATGAAAGAACCAAGGCTGTTTATTTGGAAACCATTGGTAATCCAA
AGTACAATGTTCCGGATTTTGAAAAAATTGTTGCAATTGCTCACAAACACGGTATTCCAGTTGTCGTTGA
CAACACATTTGGTGCCGGTGGTTACTTCTGTCAGCCAATTAAATACGGTGCTGATATTGTAACACATTCT
GCTACCAAATGGATTGGTGGTCATGGTACTACTATCGGTGGTATTATTGTTGACTCTGGTAAGTTCCCAT
GGAAGGACTACCCAGAAAAGTTCCCTCAATTCTCTCAACCTGCCGAAGGATATCACAGTACTATCTACAA
TGAAGCCTACGGTAACTTGGCATACATCGTTCATGTTAGAACTGAACTATTAAGAGATTTGGGTCCATTG
ATGAACCCATTTGCCTCTTTCTTGCTACTACAAGGTGTTGAAACATTATCTTTGAGAGCTGAAAGACACG
GTGAAAATGCATTGAAGTTAGCCAAATGGTTAGAACAATCCCCATACGTATCTTGGGTTTCATACCCTGG
TTTAGCATCTCATTCTCATCATGAAAATGCTAGGAAGTATCTATCTAACGGTTTCGGTGGTGTCTTATCT
TTCGGTGTAAAAGACTTACCAAATGCCGACAAGGAAACTGACCCATTCAAACTTTCTGGTGCTCAAGTTG
TTGACAATTTAAAGCTTGCCTCTAACTTGGCCAATGTTGGTGATGCCAAGACCTTAGTCATTGCTCCATA
CTTCACTACCCACAAACAATTAAATGACAAAGAAAAGTTGGCATCTGGTGTTACCAAGGACTTAATTCGT
GTCTCTGTTGGTATCGAATTTATTGATGACATTATTGCAGACTTCCAGCAATCTTTTGAAACTGTTTTCG
CTGGCCAAAAACCATGAGTGTGCGTAATGAGTTGTAAAATTATGTATAAACCTACTTTCTCTCACAAGTA
CTATACTTTTATAAAACGAACTTTATTGAAATGAATATCCTTTTTTTCCCTTGTTACATGTCGTGACTCG
TACTTTGAACCTAAATTGTTCTAACATCAAAGAACAGTGTTAATTCGCAGTCGAGAAGAAAAATATGGTG
AACAAGACTCATCTACTTCATGAGACTACTTTACGCCTCCTATAAAGCTGTCACACTGTACATAAACTTT
ATAAATGAAATTCATAATAGAAACGACACGAAATTACAAAATGGAATATGTTCATAGGGTAGACGAAACT
ATATACGCAATCTACATACATTTATCAAGAAGGAGAAAAAGGAGGATGTAAAGGAATACAGGTAAGCAAA
TTGATACTAATGGCTCAACGTGATAAGGAAAAAGAATTGCACTTTAACATTAATATTGACAAGGAGGAGG
GCACCACACAAAAAGTTAGGTGTAACAGAAAATCATGAAACTATGATTCCTAATTTATATATTGGAGGAT
TTTCTCTAAAAAAAAAAAAATACAACAAATAAAAAACACTCAATGACCTGACCATTTGATGGAGTTTAAG
TCAATACCTTCTTGAACCATTTCCCATAATGGTGAAAGTTCCCTCAAGAATTTTACTCTGTCAGAAACGG
CCTTAACGACGTACCGGATCTATGCGGTGTGAAATACCGCACAGATGCGTAAGGAGAAAATACCGCATCA
GGCGCCATTCGCCATTCAGGCTGCGCAACTGTTGGGAAGGGCGATCGGTGCGGGCCTCTTCGCTATTACG
CCAGC
Features (pLannotate 1.2.2; 19 found; start..end, strand, type, name):
     54..697     +  promoter       GAP promoter: S. cerevisiae TDH3; promoter for glyceraldehyde-3-phosphate dehydrogenase
    723..747     +  protein_bind   attB1: mutant version of attB; recombination site for the Gateway® BP reaction BP Clonase™
   1131..1421    +  CDS            uppS (fragment): UPPS_ARCFU - Protein inferred from homology: Swiss-Prot protein existence level 3. Catalyzes the sequential condensation of isopentenyl diphosphate (IPP) with geranylgeranyl diphosphate (GGPP) to yield (2Z,6Z,10Z,14Z,18Z,22Z,26Z,30E,34E,38E)-undecaprenyl diphosphate (tritrans,heptacis-UPP). It is probably the precursor of glycosyl carrier lipids. From Archaeoglobus fulgidus (strain ATCC 49558 / VC-16 / DSM 4304 / JCM 9628 / NBRC 100126).
   1459..1483    -  protein_bind   attB2: mutant version of attB; recombination site for the Gateway® BP reaction BP Clonase™
   1624..1676    -  CDS            lacI (fragment): lac repressor; lacI; The lac repressor binds to the lac operator to inhibit transcription in E. coli. This inhibition can be relieved by adding lactose or isopropyl-β-D-thiogalactopyranoside (IPTG).
   1859..2447    -  rep_origin     ori: high-copy-number ColE1/pMB1/pBR322/pUC origin of replication
   2618..3478    -  CDS            AmpR: β-lactamase; bla; confers resistance to ampicillin, carbenicillin, and related antibiotics
   3479..3583    -  promoter       AmpR promoter: bla
   3678..3713    +  CDS            rop (fragment): Rop protein, which maintains plasmids at low copy number; rop
   3815..3864    +  misc_feature   bom (fragment): basis of mobility region from pBR322
   3865..4847    +  rep_origin     2μ ori: yeast 2μ plasmid origin of replication
   4848..5253    +  promoter       LEU2 promoter: S. cerevisiae LEU2
   5254..5294    +  CDS            LEU2 (fragment): 3-isopropylmalate dehydrogenase, required for leucine biosynthesis; S. cerevisiae LEU2; yeast auxotrophic marker
   5441..5541    +  ncRNA          tRNA: Accession: RF00005 - tRNA
   5543..5892    +  promoter       MET17 promoter: S. cerevisiae MET17; expression is repressed by methionine; MET15; MET25
   5893..7227    +  CDS            MET17: O-acetylserine and O-acetylhomoserine sulfhydrylase, required for sulfur amino acid synthesis; S. cerevisiae MET17 MET15; MET25
   7813..7923    -  CDS            NFS1 (fragment): NFS1_YEAST - Also known as SPL1 From Saccharomyces cerevisiae (strain ATCC 204508 / S288c) (Baker's yeast).
   7931..7982    +  misc_feature   bom (fragment): basis of mobility region from pBR322
   7988..8055    -  CDS            lacZα (fragment): LacZα fragment of β-galactosidase; lacZ fragment
