[The description below was written by a language model from this plasmid's Addgene catalogue record and pLannotate feature annotations shown in this document.]
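Description:
pKG-GW2-MaUPPS-B is an episomal yeast expression plasmid of about 8.1 kb, built on the Gateway-compatible pKG-GW2 backbone, that drives constitutive expression of MA_4402 (UPPS-B), described in the record as the accessory subunit of the cis-prenyltransferase of the archaeon Methanosarcina acetivorans. The open reading frame was introduced by Gateway recombination and sits between attB1 and attB2 sites immediately downstream of the strong glycolytic TDH3 (GAP) promoter from Saccharomyces cerevisiae. Automated annotation recognises part of the insert through homology to an archaeal undecaprenyl diphosphate synthase (uppS from Archaeoglobus fulgidus), which fits with a protein of the cis-prenyltransferase family. No epitope tag or reporter is annotated, and no transcription terminator is called in the feature table.

The plasmid is a shuttle vector. In E. coli it replicates from a high-copy ColE1/pUC-type origin and is selected with ampicillin through the β-lactamase gene. In yeast it is maintained by the 2μ origin and selected through MET15 (MET17), present as a complete coding sequence under its own methionine-repressible promoter, which complements methionine auxotrophy in met15 strains. A LEU2 promoter with only a short LEU2 fragment is also annotated. This appears to be a remnant of an earlier marker rather than a functional gene, as do the small lacI, rop, bom, lacZα and NFS1 fragments.

The associated work concerns a conserved C-terminal motif in the NgBR subunit of cis-prenyltransferase. The MET15 marker would let this plasmid be combined with others carrying different markers, for example one encoding a partner subunit, although the record does not state this.
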