Addgene plasmid #203175: pKG-GW2-MaUPPS-B
Purpose: Yeast expression vector for accessory subunit of Methanosarcina acetivorans cis-prenyltransferase
Depositing lab: William Sessa. Depositing organization: Yale University. Publication: A conserved C-terminal RXG motif in the NgBR subunit of cis-prenyltransferase is critical for prenyltransferase activity. Grabinska KA, Edani BH, Park EJ, Kraehling JR, Sessa WC. J Biol Chem. 2017 Oct 20;292(42):17351-17361. doi: 10.1074/jbc.M117.806034. Epub 2017 Aug 23. PubMed 28842490.
Backbone
  Vector backbone: pKG-GW2
  Vector type: Yeast Expression
  Selectable markers: MET15
Growth in bacteria
  Bacterial resistance: Ampicillin, 100 μg/mL
  Growth temperature: 37°C
  Growth strain: DH5alpha
  Copy number: High Copy
Gene/Insert
  Gene/Insert name: MA_4402 (alt name: UPPS-B)
  Species: Methanosarcina acetivorans
  Promoter: TDH3
  Cloning method: Gateway Cloning
  Sequencing primers: 5′ CTACTTTTATAGTTAGTC; 3′ ATAAATTGAAACTAAGTC
Terms and licenses: Academic/Nonprofit Terms; Industry Terms: Not Available to Industry
How to cite: pKG-GW2-MaUPPS-B was a gift from William Sessa (Addgene plasmid # 203175 ; http://n2t.net/addgene:203175 ; RRID:Addgene_203175)
